Addgene plasmid #228721: pEJS2700-CMV-Nme2-ABE8e-nt-E932R
Purpose: Expresses N-terminal ABE8e-Nme2 nCas9 (D16A) base editor with E932R mutation in mammalian cells
Depositing lab: Erik Sontheimer. Depositing organization: University of Massachusetts, Worcester. Publication: Rational Design of Enhanced Nme2Cas9 and Nme2(Smu)Cas9 Nucleases and Base Editors. Bamidele N, Ansodaria A, Chen Z, Cheng H, Panwala R, Jazbec E, Sontheimer EJ. bioRxiv [Preprint]. 2024 Nov 7:2024.10.30.620986. doi: 10.1101/2024.10.30.620986. PubMed 39554198.
Backbone
  Vector backbone: pCMV with Tol2
  Vector type: Mammalian Expression, CRISPR
  Selectable markers: Blasticidin
Growth in bacteria
  Bacterial resistance: Ampicillin, 100 μg/mL
  Growth temperature: 37°C
  Growth strain: DH5alpha
  Copy number: High Copy
Gene/Insert
  Gene/Insert name: N-terminal ABE8e with Nme2 nCas9 (D16A) E932R
  Species: Neisseria meningitidis
  Mutation: Nme2-Cas9 D16A E932R
  Promoter: CMV
  Cloning method: Gibson Cloning
Terms and licenses: Academic/Nonprofit Terms; Industry Terms: Not Available to Industry
How to cite: pEJS2700-CMV-Nme2-ABE8e-nt-E932R was a gift from Erik Sontheimer (Addgene plasmid # 228721 ; http://n2t.net/addgene:228721 ; RRID:Addgene_228721)
