[The description below was written by a language model from this plasmid's Addgene catalogue record and pLannotate feature annotations shown in this document.]
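Description:
pEJS2700-CMV-Nme2-ABE8e-nt-E932R is a mammalian expression plasmid of about 8.9 kb that encodes an adenine base editor built on Nme2Cas9 from Neisseria meningitidis. It replicates in E. coli from a high-copy ColE1/pUC-type origin and is selected with ampicillin through the bla gene. For mammalian cells it carries a blasticidin S deaminase (BSD) cassette driven by the SV40 early promoter, with an EM7 bacterial promoter just upstream of the coding sequence and an SV40 polyadenylation signal downstream. The backbone is catalogued as pCMV with Tol2, which implies transposon arms for genomic integration, but the automated feature table does not annotate any Tol2 elements. Small fragments of bleomycin-resistance, lacI and lac promoter sequences appear to be backbone remnants.

The payload is transcribed from the CMV enhancer and promoter, which span the sequence origin, and is terminated by the bGH poly(A) signal; a T7 promoter lies between the CMV promoter and the open reading frame. The coding region begins with a TadA-derived adenosine deaminase domain, described in the record as ABE8e, placed at the N-terminus ("nt") of the Cas9. The Nme2Cas9 portion carries D16A, which makes it a nickase, and the additional E932R substitution. When directed by a guide RNA, such a fusion deaminates adenines in the exposed DNA strand, giving A•T to G•C conversions without a double-strand break. No guide RNA cassette is annotated, so the guide presumably must be provided separately. The associated work concerns rational design of enhanced Nme2Cas9 nucleases and base editors, and this construct serves to test or apply the E932R variant in mammalian cells.
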