Features (pLannotate 1.2.2; 22 found; start..end, strand, type, name):
     48..66      +  promoter       T7 promoter: promoter for bacteriophage T7 RNA polymerase
    173..664     +  CDS            tadA: TADA_ECOLI - Also known as yfhC. Experimental evidence at protein level: Swiss-Prot protein existence level 1. Catalyzes the deamination of adenosine to inosine at the wobble position 34 of tRNA(Arg2). Essential for cell viability. From Escherichia coli (strain K12).
    767..4012    +  CDS            cas9: CAS9_NEIMA - Experimental evidence at protein level: Swiss-Prot protein existence level 1. CRISPR (clustered regularly interspaced short palindromic repeat) is an adaptive immune system that provides protection against mobile genetic elements (viruses, transposable elements and conjugative plasmids). CRISPR clusters contain spacers, sequences complementary to antecedent mobile elements, and target invading nucleic acids. CRISPR clusters are transcribed and processed into CRISPR RNA (crRNA). In type II CRISPR systems correct processing of pre-crRNA requires a trans- encoded small RNA (tracrRNA)
   4124..4348    +  polyA_signal   bGH poly(A) signal: bovine growth hormone polyadenylation signal
   4352..4373    +  promoter       SV40 promoter (fragment): SV40 enhancer and early promoter
   4378..4394    +  misc_feature   MCS (fragment): pBluescript multiple cloning site
   4443..4459    -  protein_bind   lac operator: The lac repressor binds to the lac operator to inhibit transcription in E. coli. This inhibition can be relieved by adding lactose or isopropyl-β-D-thiogalactopyranoside (IPTG). lac repressor encoded by lacI
   4467..4497    -  promoter       lac promoter: promoter for the E. coli lac operon
   4512..4533    -  protein_bind   CAP binding site: CAP binding activates transcription in the presence of cAMP. E. coli catabolite activator protein
   4546..4638    -  CDS            lacI (fragment): lac repressor; lacI; The lac repressor binds to the lac operator to inhibit transcription in E. coli. This inhibition can be relieved by adding lactose or isopropyl-β-D-thiogalactopyranoside (IPTG).
   4650..4771    -  polyA_signal   SV40 poly(A) signal: SV40 polyadenylation signal
   4766..4891    -  CDS            ble (fragment): BLE_KLEPN - Experimental evidence at protein level: Swiss-Prot protein existence level 1. Binding protein with a strong affinity to the bleomycin family of antibiotics. Binds to CL990; an antimitotic-antibiotic compound. From Klebsiella pneumoniae.
   4901..4928    -  CDS            BleoR (fragment): antibiotic-binding protein; Sh ble from Streptoalloteichus hindustanus; confers resistance to bleomycin, phleomycin, and Zeocin™
   4929..5327    -  CDS            BSD: blasticidin S deaminase; Aspergillus terreus BSD; confers resistance to blasticidin
   5346..5393    -  promoter       EM7 promoter: synthetic bacterial promoter&nbsp
   5441..5770    -  promoter       SV40 promoter: SV40 enhancer and early promoter
   6154..6742    -  rep_origin     ori: high-copy-number ColE1/pMB1/pBR322/pUC origin of replication
   6913..7773    -  CDS            AmpR: β-lactamase; bla; confers resistance to ampicillin, carbenicillin, and related antibiotics
   7774..7878    -  promoter       AmpR promoter: bla
   7949..7993    -  misc_feature   bom (fragment): basis of mobility region from pBR322
   8326..8705    +  enhancer       CMV enhancer: human cytomegalovirus immediate early enhancer
   8706..6       +  promoter       CMV promoter (across the origin): human cytomegalovirus (CMV) immediate early promoter
>Addgene plasmid #228721 | pEJS2700-CMV-Nme2-ABE8e-nt-E932R | addgene full sequence | sequence record 454005 | Addgene NGS Result
AGAGCTGGTTTAGTGAACCGTCAGATCCGCTAGAGATCCGCGGCCGCTAATACGACTCACTATAGGGAGA
GCCGCCACCATGAAACGGACAGCCGACGGAAGCGAGTTCGAGTCACCAAAGAAGAAGCGGAAAGTCGGCG
GTAGCGGCGGAGGCAGCGGTGGCGGCAGCGGCTCTGAGGTGGAGTTTTCCCACGAGTACTGGATGAGACA
TGCCCTGACCCTGGCCAAGAGGGCACGCGATGAGAGGGAGGTGCCTGTGGGAGCCGTGCTGGTGCTGAAC
AATAGAGTGATCGGCGAGGGCTGGAACAGAGCCATCGGCCTGCACGACCCAACAGCCCATGCCGAAATTA
TGGCCCTGAGACAGGGCGGCCTGGTCATGCAGAACTACAGACTGATTGACGCCACCCTGTACGTGACATT
CGAGCCTTGCGTGATGTGCGCCGGCGCCATGATCCACTCTAGGATCGGCCGCGTGGTGTTTGGCGTGAGG
AACAGCAAACGGGGCGCCGCAGGCTCCCTGATGAACGTGCTGAACTACCCCGGCATGAATCACCGCGTCG
AAATTACCGAGGGAATCCTGGCAGATGAATGTGCCGCCCTGCTGTGCGACTTCTACCGGATGCCTAGACA
GGTGTTCAATGCTCAGAAGAAGGCCCAGAGCTCCATCAACTCCGGAGGATCTAGCGGAGGCTCCTCTGGC
TCTGAGACACCTGGCACAAGCGAGAGCGCAACACCTGAAAGCAGCGGGGGCAGCAGCGGGGGGTCAATGG
CCGCCTTCAAGCCTAACCCAATCAATTACATCCTGGGACTGGCCATCGGAATCGCATCCGTGGGATGGGC
TATGGTGGAGATCGACGAGGAGGAGAATCCTATCCGGCTGATCGATCTGGGCGTGAGAGTGTTTGAGAGG
GCCGAGGTGCCAAAGACCGGCGATTCTCTGGCTATGGCCCGGAGACTGGCACGGAGCGTGAGGCGCCTGA
CACGGAGAAGGGCACACAGGCTGCTGAGGGCACGCCGGCTGCTGAAGAGAGAGGGCGTGCTGCAGGCAGC
AGACTTCGATGAGAATGGCCTGATCAAGAGCCTGCCAAACACCCCCTGGCAGCTGAGAGCAGCCGCCCTG
GACAGGAAGCTGACACCACTGGAGTGGTCTGCCGTGCTGCTGCACCTGATCAAGCACCGCGGCTACCTGA
GCCAGCGGAAGAACGAGGGAGAGACAGCAGACAAGGAGCTGGGCGCCCTGCTGAAGGGAGTGGCCAACAA
TGCCCACGCCCTGCAGACCGGCGATTTCAGGACACCTGCCGAGCTGGCCCTGAATAAGTTTGAGAAGGAG
TCCGGCCACATCAGAAACCAGAGGGGCGACTATAGCCACACCTTCTCCCGCAAGGATCTGCAGGCCGAGC
TGATCCTGCTGTTCGAGAAGCAGAAGGAGTTTGGCAATCCACACGTGAGCGGAGGCCTGAAGGAGGGAAT
CGAGACCCTGCTGATGACACAGAGGCCTGCCCTGTCCGGCGACGCAGTGCAGAAGATGCTGGGACACTGC
ACCTTCGAGCCTGCAGAGCCAAAGGCCGCCAAGAACACCTACACAGCCGAGCGGTTTATCTGGCTGACAA
AGCTGAACAATCTGAGAATCCTGGAGCAGGGATCCGAGAGGCCACTGACCGACACAGAGAGGGCCACCCT
GATGGATGAGCCTTACCGGAAGTCTAAGCTGACATATGCCCAGGCCAGAAAGCTGCTGGGCCTGGAGGAC
ACCGCCTTCTTTAAGGGCCTGAGATACGGCAAGGATAATGCCGAGGCCTCCACACTGATGGAGATGAAGG
CCTATCACGCCATCTCTCGCGCCCTGGAGAAGGAGGGCCTGAAGGACAAGAAGTCCCCCCTGAACCTGAG
CTCCGAGCTGCAGGATGAGATCGGCACCGCCTTCTCTCTGTTTAAGACCGACGAGGATATCACAGGCCGC
CTGAAGGACAGGGTGCAGCCTGAGATCCTGGAGGCCCTGCTGAAGCACATCTCTTTCGATAAGTTTGTGC
AGATCAGCCTGAAGGCCCTGAGAAGGATCGTGCCACTGATGGAGCAGGGCAAGCGGTACGACGAGGCCTG
CGCCGAGATCTACGGCGATCACTATGGCAAGAAGAACACAGAGGAGAAGATCTATCTGCCCCCTATCCCT
GCCGACGAGATCAGAAATCCTGTGGTGCTGAGGGCCCTGTCCCAGGCAAGAAAAGTGATCAACGGAGTGG
TGCGCCGGTACGGATCTCCAGCCCGGATCCACATCGAGACCGCCAGAGAAGTGGGCAAGAGCTTCAAGGA
CCGGAAGGAGATCGAGAAGAGACAGGAGGAGAATCGCAAGGATCGGGAGAAGGCCGCCGCCAAGTTTAGG
GAGTACTTCCCTAACTTTGTGGGCGAGCCAAAGTCTAAGGACATCCTGAAGCTGCGCCTGTACGAGCAGC
AGCACGGCAAGTGTCTGTATAGCGGCAAGGAGATCAATCTGGTGCGGCTGAACGAGAAGGGCTATGTGGA
GATCGATCACGCCCTGCCTTTCTCCAGAACCTGGGACGATTCTTTTAACAATAAGGTGCTGGTGCTGGGC
AGCGAGAACCAGAATAAGGGCAATCAGACACCATACGAGTATTTCAATGGCAAGGACAACTCCAGGGAGT
GGCAGGAGTTCAAGGCCCGCGTGGAGACCTCTAGATTTCCCAGGAGCAAGAAGCAGCGGATCCTGCTGCA
GAAGTTCGACGAGGATGGCTTTAAGGAGTGCAACCTGAATGACACCAGATACGTGAACCGGTTCCTGTGC
CAGTTTGTGGCCGATCACATCCTGCTGACCGGCAAGGGCAAGAGAAGGGTGTTCGCCTCTAATGGCCAGA
TCACAAACCTGCTGAGGGGATTTTGGGGACTGAGGAAGGTGCGGGCAGAGAATGACAGACACCACGCACT
GGATGCAGTGGTGGTGGCATGCAGCACCGTGGCAATGCAGCAGAAGATCACAAGATTCGTGAGGTATAAG
GAGATGAACGCCTTTGACGGCAAGACCATCGATAAGGAGACAGGCAAGGTGCTGCACCAGAAGACCCACT
TCCCCCAGCCTTGGGAGTTCTTTGCCCAGGAAGTGATGATCCGGGTGTTCGGCAAGCCAGACGGCAAGCC
TGAGTTTGAGGAGGCCGATACCCCAGAGAAGCTGAGGACACTGCTGGCAGAGAAGCTGTCTAGCAGGCCA
GAGGCAGTGCACGAGTACGTGACCCCACTGTTCGTGTCCAGGGCACCCAATCGGAAGATGTCTGGCGCCC
ACAAGGACACACTGAGAAGCGCCAAGAGGTTTGTGAAGCACAACGAGAAGATCTCCGTGAAGAGAGTGTG
GCTGACCGAGATCAAGCTGGCCGATCTGGAGAACATGGTGAATTACAAGAACGGCAGGGAGATCGAGCTG
TATGAGGCCCTGAAGGCAAGGCTGGAGGCCTACGGAGGAAATGCCAAGCAGGCCTTCGACCCAAAGGATA
ACCCCTTTTATAAGAAGGGAGGACAGCTGGTGAAGGCCGTGCGGGTGGAGAAGACCCAGCGTAGCGGCGT
GCTGCTGAATAAGAAGAACGCCTACACAATCGCCGACAATGGCGATATGGTGAGAGTGGACGTGTTCTGT
AAGGTGGATAAGAAGGGCAAGAATCAGTACTTTATCGTGCCTATCTATGCCTGGCAGGTGGCCGAGAACA
TCCTGCCAGACATCGATTGCAAGGGCTACAGAATCGACGATAGCTATACATTCTGTTTTTCCCTGCACAA
GTATGACCTGATCGCCTTCCAGAAGGATGAGAAGTCCAAGGTGGAGTTTGCCTACTATATCAATTGCGAC
TCCTCTAACGGCAGGTTCTACCTGGCCTGGCACGATAAGGGCAGCAAGGAGCAGCAGTTTCGCATCTCCA
CCCAGAATCTGGTGCTGATCCAGAAGTATCAGGTGAACGAGCTGGGCAAGGAGATCAGGCCATGTCGGCT
GAAGAAGCGCCCACCCGTGCGGGAGGATAAAAGAACCGCCGACGGCAGCGAATTCGAGCCCAAGAAGAAG
AGGAAAGTCTAACCGGTCATCATCACCATCACCATTGAGTTTAAACCCGCTGATCAGCCTCGACTGTGCC
TTCTAGTTGCCAGCCATCTGTTGTTTGCCCCTCCCCCGTGCCTTCCTTGACCCTGGAAGGTGCCACTCCC
ACTGTCCTTTCCTAATAAAATGAGGAAATTGCATCGCATTGTCTGAGTAGGTGTCATTCTATTCTGGGGG
GTGGGGTGGGGCAGGACAGCAAGGGGGAGGATTGGGAAGACAATAGCAGGCATGCTGGGGATGCGGTGGG
CTCTATGGCTTCTGAGGCGGAAAGAACCAGCTGGGGCTCGATACCGTCGACCTCTAGCTAGAGCTTGGCG
TAATCATGGTCATAGCTGTTTCCTGTGTGAAATTGTTATCCGCTCACAATTCCACACAACATACGAGCCG
GAAGCATAAAGTGTAAAGCCTAGGGTGCCTAATGAGTGAGCTAACTCACATTAATTGCGTTGCGCTCACT
GCCCGCTTTCCAGTCGGGAAACCTGTCGTGCCAGCTGCATTAATGAATCGGCCAACGCGCGGGGAGAGGC
GGTTTGCGTATTGGGCGCTACAGACATGATAAGATACATTGATGAGTTTGGACAAACCACAACTAGAATG
CAGTGAAAAAAATGCTTTATTTGTGAAATTTGTGATGCTATTGCTTTATTTGTAACCATTATAAGCTGCA
ATAAACAAGTTGGGGTGGGCGAAGAACTCCAGCATGAGATCCCCGCGCTGGAGGATCATCCAGCCGGCGT
CCCGGAAAACGATTCCGAAGCCCAACCTTTCATAGAAGGCGGCGGTGGAATCGAAATCTCGTAGCACGTG
TCAGTCCTGCTCCTCGGCCACGAAGTGCTTAGCCCTCCCACACATAACCAGAGGGCAGCAATTCACGAAT
CCCAACTGCCGTCGGCTGTCCATCACTGTCCTTCACTATGGCTTTGATCCCAGGATGCAGATCGAGAAGC
ACCTGTCGGCACCGTCCGCAGGGGCTCAAGATGCCCCTGTTCTCATTTCCGATCGCGACGATACAAGTCA
GGTTGCCAGCTGCCGCAGCAGCAGCAGTGCCCAGCACCACGAGTTCTGCACAAGGTCCCCCAGTAAAATG
ATATACATTGACACCAGTGAAGATGCGGCCGTCGCTAGAGAGAGCTGCGCTGGCGACGCTGTAGTCTTCA
GAGATGGGGATGCTGTTGATTGTAGCCGTTGCTCTTTCAATGAGGGTGGATTCTTCTTGAGACAAAGGCT
TGGCCATGGTTTAGTTCCTCACCTTGTCGTATTATACTATGCCGATATACTATGCCGATGATTAATTGTC
AACACGTGCTGATCAGATCCGAAAATGGATATACAAGCTCCCGGGAGCTTTTTGCAAAAGCCTAGGCCTC
CAAAAAAGCCTCCTCACTACTTCTGGAATAGCTCAGAGGCAGAGGCGGCCTCGGCCTCTGCATAAATAAA
AAAAATTAGTCAGCCATGGGGCGGAGAATGGGCGGAACTGGGCGGAGTTAGGGGCGGGATGGGCGGAGTT
AGGGGCGGGACTATGGTTGCTGACTAATTGAGATGCATGCTTTGCATACTTCTGCCTGCTGGGGAGCCTG
GGGACTTTCCACACCTGGTTGCTGACTAATTGAGATGCATGCTTTGCATACTTCTGCCTGCTGGGGAGCC
TGGGGACTTTCCACACCCTAACTGACACACATTCCACAGAATTCACTGACTCGCTGCGCTCGGTCGTTCG
GCTGCGGCGAGCGGTATCAGCTCACTCAAAGGCGGTAATACGGTTATCCACAGAATCAGGGGATAACGCA
GGAAAGAACATGTAAGTGATCTCCAAAAAATAAGTACTTTTTGACTGTAAATAAAATTGTAAGGAGTAAA
AAGTACTTTTTTTTCTAAAAAAATGTAATTAAGTAAAAGTAAAAGTATTGATTTTTAATTGTACTCAAGT
AAAGTAAAAATCCCCAAAAATAATACTTAAGTACAGTAATCAAGTAAAATTACTCAAGTACTTTACACCT
CTGCATGTGAGCAAAAGGCCAGCAAAAGGCCAGGAACCGTAAAAAGGCCGCGTTGCTGGCGTTTTTCCAT
AGGCTCCGCCCCCCTGACGAGCATCACAAAAATCGACGCTCAAGTCAGAGGTGGCGAAACCCGACAGGAC
TATAAAGATACCAGGCGTTTCCCCCTGGAAGCTCCCTCGTGCGCTCTCCTGTTCCGACCCTGCCGCTTAC
CGGATACCTGTCCGCCTTTCTCCCTTCGGGAAGCGTGGCGCTTTCTCATAGCTCACGCTGTAGGTATCTC
AGTTCGGTGTAGGTCGTTCGCTCCAAGCTGGGCTGTGTGCACGAACCCCCCGTTCAGCCCGACCGCTGCG
CCTTATCCGGTAACTATCGTCTTGAGTCCAACCCGGTAAGACACGACTTATCGCCACTGGCAGCAGCCAC
TGGTAACAGGATTAGCAGAGCGAGGTATGTAGGCGGTGCTACAGAGTTCTTGAAGTGGTGGCCTAACTAC
GGCTACACTAGAAGAACAGTATTTGGTATCTGCGCTCTGCTGAAGCCAGTTACCTTCGGAAAAAGAGTTG
GTAGCTCTTGATCCGGCAAACAAACCACCGCTGGTAGCGGTGGTTTTTTTGTTTGCAAGCAGCAGATTAC
GCGCAGAAAAAAAGGATCTCAAGAAGATCCTTTGATCTTTTCTACGGGGTCTGACACTCAGTGGAACGAA
AACTCACGTTAAGGGATTTTGGTCATGAGATTATCAAAAAGGATCTTCACCTAGATCCTTTTAAATTAAA
AATGAAGTTTTAAATCAATCTAAAGTATATATGAGTAAACTTGGTCTGACAGTTACCAATGCTTAATCAG
TGAGGCACCTATCTCAGCGATCTGTCTATTTCGTTCATCCATAGTTGCCTGACTCCCCGTCGTGTAGATA
ACTACGATACGGGAGGGCTTACCATCTGGCCCCAGTGCTGCAATGATACCGCGGGACCCACGCTCACCGG
CTCCAGATTTATCAGCAATAAACCAGCCAGCCGGAAGGGCCGAGCGCAGAAGTGGTCCTGCAACTTTATC
CGCCTCCATCCAGTCTATTAATTGTTGCCGGGAAGCTAGAGTAAGTAGTTCGCCAGTTAATAGTTTGCGC
AACGTTGTTGCCATTGCTACAGGCATCGTGGTGTCACGCTCGTCGTTTGGTATGGCTTCATTCAGCTCCG
GTTCCCAACGATCAAGGCGAGTTACATGATCCCCCATGTTGTGCAAAAAAGCGGTTAGCTCCTTCGGTCC
TCCGATCGTTGTCAGAAGTAAGTTGGCCGCAGTGTTATCACTCATGGTTATGGCAGCACTGCATAATTCT
CTTACTGTCATGCCATCCGTAAGATGCTTTTCTGTGACTGGTGAGTACTCAACCAAGTCATTCTGAGAAT
AGTGTATGCGGCGACCGAGTTGCTCTTGCCCGGCGTCAATACGGGATAATACCGCGCCACATAGCAGAAC
TTTAAAAGTGCTCATCATTGGAAAACGTTCTTCGGGGCGAAAACTCTCAAGGATCTTACCGCTGTTGAGA
TCCAGTTCGATGTAACCCACTCGTGCACCCAACTGATCTTCAGCATCTTTTACTTTCACCAGCGTTTCTG
GGTGAGCAAAAACAGGAAGGCAAAATGCCGCAAAAAAGGGAATAAGGGCGACACGGAAATGTTGAATACT
CATACTCTTCCTTTTTCAATATTATTGAAGCATTTATCAGGGTTATTGTCTCATGAGCGGATACATATTT
GAATGTATTTAGAAAAATAAACAAATAGGGGTTCCGCGCACATTTCCCCGAAAAGTGCCACCTGACGTCG
ACGGATCGGGAGATCGATCTCCCGATCCCCTAGGGTCGACTCTCAGTACAATCTGCTCTGATGCCGCATA
GTTAAGCCAGTATCTGCTCCCTGCTTGTGTGTTGGAGGTCGCTGAGTAGTGCGCGAGCAAAATTTAAGCT
ACAACAAGGCAAGGCTTGACCGACAATTGCATGAAGAATCTGCTTAGGGTTAGGCGTTTTGCGCTGCTTC
GCGATGTACGGGCCAGATATACGCGGGTACCGGCATATGGTTCTTGACAGAGGTGTAAAAAGTACTCAAA
AATTTTACTCAAGTGAAAGTACAAGTACTTAGGGAAAATTTTACTCAATTAAAAGTAAAAGTATCTGGCT
AGAATCTTACTTGAGTAAAAGTAAAAAAGTACTCCATTAAAATTGTACTTGAGTATTAACGCGTTGACAT
TGATTATTGACTAGTTATTAATAGTAATCAATTACGGGGTCATTAGTTCATAGCCCATATATGGAGTTCC
GCGTTACATAACTTACGGTAAATGGCCCGCCTGGCTGACCGCCCAACGACCCCCGCCCATTGACGTCAAT
AATGACGTATGTTCCCATAGTAACGCCAATAGGGACTTTCCATTGACGTCAATGGGTGGAGTATTTACGG
TAAACTGCCCACTTGGCAGTACATCAAGTGTATCATATGCCAAGTACGCCCCCTATTGACGTCAATGACG
GTAAATGGCCCGCCTGGCATTATGCCCAGTACATGACCTTATGGGACTTTCCTACTTGGCAGTACATCTA
CGTATTAGTCATCGCTATTACCATGGTGATGCGGTTTTGGCAGTACATCAATGGGCGTGGATAGCGGTTT
GACTCACGGGGATTTCCAAGTCTCCACCCCATTGACGTCAATGGGAGTTTGTTTTGGCACCAAAATCAAC
GGGACTTTCCAAAATGTCGTAACAACTCCGCCCCATTGACGCAAATGGGCGGTAGGCGTGTACGGTGGGA
GGTCTATATAAGC
